Addgene plasmid #214740: pSV014
Purpose: High copy thyA-infA plasmid containing chloramphenicol as antibiotic resistance gene (ARG) for validation
Depositing lab: Tae Seok Moon. Depositing organization: Washington University in Saint Louis. Publication: Engineering E. coli strains using antibiotic-resistance-gene-free plasmids. Amrofell MB, Rengarajan S, Vo ST, Ramirez Tovar ES, LoBello L, Dantas G, Moon TS. Cell Rep Methods. 2023 Dec 18;3(12):100669. doi: 10.1016/j.crmeth.2023.100669. Epub 2023 Dec 11. PubMed 38086386.
Backbone
  Vector backbone: colE1
  Vector type: Bacterial Expression
Growth in bacteria
  Bacterial resistance: Chloramphenicol, 25 μg/mL
  Growth temperature: 37°C
  Growth strain: DH5alpha
  Copy number: High Copy
Gene/Insert
  Gene/Insert name: BBa_J23108-RBS(7504)-thyA-RBS(4427)-infA
  Species: other
  Cloning method: Gibson Cloning
Terms and licenses: Academic/Nonprofit Terms; Industry Terms: Not Available to Industry
How to cite: pSV014 was a gift from Tae Seok Moon (Addgene plasmid # 214740 ; http://n2t.net/addgene:214740 ; RRID:Addgene_214740)
