[The description below was written by a language model from this plasmid's Addgene catalogue record and pLannotate feature annotations shown in this document.]
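Description:
pSV014 is a small (about 3.6 kb) high-copy bacterial expression plasmid built on a ColE1-type origin of replication and propagated in E. coli under chloramphenicol selection. Resistance comes from a chloramphenicol acetyltransferase (CmR/cat) gene driven by its native cat promoter. The annotation also picks up short fragments of lacZα, a tetracycline efflux gene and yciV. These appear to be non-functional remnants of earlier cloning steps rather than working parts.

The payload is a synthetic two-gene operon, assembled by Gibson cloning, in which a constitutive Anderson-family promoter drives thyA followed by infA, each preceded by its own designed ribosome binding site. The catalogue entry names the promoter as BBa_J23108, whereas the automated annotation labels it J23119. These promoters belong to the same closely related series, so the software call probably reflects sequence similarity, and the record does not otherwise resolve the difference. thyA encodes thymidylate synthase, which supplies dTMP for DNA synthesis. infA encodes translation initiation factor IF-1, an essential component of the 30S pre-initiation complex. No terminator for the operon is annotated.

Because both genes are needed for growth, carrying them on a plasmid can provide selection in a suitably deficient host without an antibiotic marker, which is the theme of the associated work on antibiotic-resistance-gene-free plasmids for engineering E. coli. pSV014 is described as the high-copy thyA-infA version that still retains a chloramphenicol resistance gene, and its stated purpose is validation. The record does not describe the specific host strains or assays used.
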