Features (pLannotate 1.2.2; 9 found; start..end, strand, type, name):
      2..35      +  promoter       J23119 promoter: bacterial promoter (Registry of Standard Biological Parts BBa J23119)
     70..861     +  CDS            thyA: TYSY_ECO57 - Experimental evidence at protein level: Swiss-Prot protein existence level 1. Catalyzes the reductive methylation of 2'-deoxyuridine-5'- monophosphate (dUMP) to 2'-deoxythymidine-5'-monophosphate (dTMP) while utilizing 5,10-methylenetetrahydrofolate (mTHF) as the methyl donor and reductant in the reaction, yielding dihydrofolate (DHF) as a by- product. This enzymatic reaction provides an intracellular de novo source of dTMP, an essential precursor for DNA biosynthesis. From Escherichia coli O157:H7.
    901..1116    +  CDS            infA (sequence withheld): IF1_ECOLI - Experimental evidence at protein level: Swiss-Prot protein existence level 1. One of the essential components for the initiation of protein synthesis. Binds in the vicinity of the A-site. Stabilizes the binding of IF-2 and IF-3 on the 30S subunit to which N-formylmethionyl- tRNA(fMet) subsequently binds. Helps modulate mRNA selection, yielding the 30S pre-initiation complex (PIC). Upon addition of the 50S ribosomal subunit, IF-1, IF-2 and IF-3 are released leaving the mature 70S translation initiation complex. From Escherichia coli (strain K12).
   1406..1994    -  rep_origin     ori: high-copy-number ColE1/pMB1/pBR322/pUC origin of replication
   2165..2824    -  CDS            CmR: chloramphenicol acetyltransferase; cat; confers resistance to chloramphenicol
   2825..2927    -  promoter       cat promoter: promoter of the E. coli cat gene encoding chloramphenicol acetyltransferase
   3058..3074    -  CDS            lacZα (fragment): LacZα fragment of β-galactosidase; lacZ fragment
   3189..3448    -  CDS            TcR (fragment): tetracycline efflux protein; tet; confers resistance to tetracycline
   3460..3561    -  CDS            yciV (fragment): RNAAM_ECOLI - Also known as trpH From Escherichia coli (strain K12).
>Addgene plasmid #214740 | pSV014 | addgene full sequence | sequence record 427293 | Addgene NGS Result
CTGACAGCTAGCTCAGTCCTAGGTATAATGCTAGCTCGACCGCTATTTTAGCATCAGAGGTAACACCTAA
TGAAACAGTATTTAGAACTGATGCAAAAAGTGCTCGACGAAGGCACACAGAAAAACGACCGTACCGGAAC
CGGAACGCTTTCCATTTTTGGTCATCAGATGCGTTTTAACCTGCAAGATGGATTCCCGCTGGTGACAACT
AAACGTTGCCACCTGCGTTCCATCATCCATGAACTGCTGTGGTTTCTGCAGGGCGACACTAACATTGCTT
ATCTACACGAAAACAATGTCACCATCTGGGACGAATGGGCCGATGAAAACGGCGACCTCGGGCCAGTGTA
TGGTAAACAGTGGCGCGCCTGGCCAACGCCAGATGGTCGTCATATTGACCAGATCACTACGGTACTGAAC
CAGCTGAAAAACGACCCGGATTCGCGCCGCATTATTGTTTCAGCGTGGAACGTAGGCGAACTGGATAAAA
TGGCGCTGGCACCGTGCCATGCATTCTTCCAGTTCTATGTGGCAGACGGCAAACTCTCTTGCCAGCTTTA
TCAGCGCTCCTGTGACGTCTTCCTCGGCCTGCCGTTCAACATTGCCAGCTACGCGTTATTGGTGCATATG
ATGGCGCAGCAGTGCGATCTGGAAGTGGGTGATTTTGTCTGGACCGGTGGCGACACGCATCTGTACAGCA
ACCATATGGATCAAACTCATCTGCAATTAAGCCGCGAACCGCGTCCGCTGCCGAAGTTGATTATCAAACG
TAAACCCGAATCCATCTTCGACTACCGTTTCGAAGACTTTGAGATTGAAGGCTACGATCCGCATCCGGGC
ATTAAAGCGCCGGTGGCTATCTAAGGTTCAAATTACGGTAGTGATACCCCAGAGGATTAG
[216 nt withheld, positions 901-1116]
TGAAGCCGAGCAAGACAATGGTAAGTAGTAATAGCTCCTGCCCCCGGAAGATCATTCCGGGGGCTTTTTT
ATTCCCACTGTGAACTGGATCCTTACTCGAGTCTAGACTGCAGGCTTCCTCGCTCACTGACTCGCTGCGC
TCGGTCGTTCGGCTGCGGCGAGCGGTATCAGCTCACTCAAAGGCGGTAATACGGTTATCCACAGAATCAG
GGGATAACGCAGGAAAGAACATGTGAGCAAAAGGCCAGCAAAAGGCCAGGAACCGTAAAAAGGCCGCGTT
GCTGGCGTTTTTCCACAGGCTCCGCCCCCCTGACGAGCATCACAAAAATCGACGCTCAAGTCAGAGGTGG
CGAAACCCGACAGGACTATAAAGATACCAGGCGTTTCCCCCTGGAAGCTCCCTCGTGCGCTCTCCTGTTC
CGACCCTGCCGCTTACCGGATACCTGTCCGCCTTTCTCCCTTCGGGAAGCGTGGCGCTTTCTCATAGCTC
ACGCTGTAGGTATCTCAGTTCGGTGTAGGTCGTTCGCTCCAAGCTGGGCTGTGTGCACGAACCCCCCGTT
CAGCCCGACCGCTGCGCCTTATCCGGTAACTATCGTCTTGAGTCCAACCCGGTAAGACACGACTTATCGC
CACTGGCAGCAGCCACTGGTAACAGGATTAGCAGAGCGAGGTATGTAGGCGGTGCTACAGAGTTCTTGAA
GTGGTGGCCTAACTACGGCTACACTAGAAGAACAGTATTTGGTATCTGCGCTCTGCTGAAGCCAGTTACC
TTCGGAAAAAGAGTTGGTAGCTCTTGATCCGCCAAACAAACCACCGCTGGTAGCGGTGGTTTTTTTGTTT
GCAAGCAGCAGATTACGCGCAGAAAAAAAGGATCTCAAGAAGATCCTTTGATCTTTTCTACGGGGTCTGA
CGCTCAGTGGAACGAAAACTCACGTTAAGGGATTTTGGTCATGAGATTATCAAAAAGGATCTTCACCTAG
ATCCTTTTAAATTAAAAATGAAGTTTTAAATCAATCTAAAGTATATATGAGTAAACTTGGTCTGACAGTT
ACGCCCCGCCCTGCCACTCATCGCAGTACTGTTGTAATTCATTAAGCATTCTGCCGACATGGAAGCCATC
ACAAACGGCATGATGAACCTGAATCGCCAGCGGCATCAGCACCTTGTCGCCTTGCGTATAATATTTGCCA
ATGGTGAAAACGGGGGCGAAGAAGTTGTCCATATTGGCCACGTTTAAATCAAAACTGGTGAAACTCACCC
AGGGATTGGCTGAGACGAAAAACATATTCTCAATAAACCCTTTAGGGAAATAGGCCAGGTTTTCACCGTA
ACACGCCACATCTTGCGAATATATGTGTAGAAACTGCCGGAAATCGTCGTGGTATTCACTCCAGAGCGAT
GAAAACGTTTCAGTTTGCTCATGGAAAACGGTGTAACAAGGGTGAACACTATCCCATATCACCAGCTCAC
CGTCTTTCATTGCCATACGAAATTCCGGATGAGCATTCATCAGGCGGGCAAGAATGTGAATAAAGGCCGG
ATAAAACTTGTGCTTATTTTTCTTTACGGTCTTTAAAAAGGCCGTAATATCCAGCTGAACGGTCTGGTTA
TAGGTACATTGAGCAACTGACTGAAATGCCTCAAAATGTTCTTTACGATGCCATTGGGATATATCAACGG
TGGTATATCCAGTGATTTTTTTCTCCATTTTAGCTTCCTTAGCTCCTGAAAATCTCGATAACTCAAAAAA
TACGCCCGGTAGTGATCTTATTTCATTATGGTGAAAGTTGGAACCTCTTACGTGCCGATCAACGTCTCAT
TTTCGCCAGATATCGGGTTCCGCGCACATTTCCCCGAAAAGTGCCACCTGACGTCTAAGAAACCATTATT
ATCATGACATTAACCTATAAAAATAGGCGTATCACGAGGCATCACCCTAGGTGTAAAACGACGGCCAGAC
TCGGTACCAAATTCCAGAAAAGAGACGCTGAAAAGCGTCTTTTTTCGTTTTGGTCCTTATTAATTTTTAA
AGTATGGGCTTAACCAGATTAGATCCCGTAGATGTCCATCCCCGCCGAAACGTTTGGTGGCGGGACCAGT
GACGAAGGCTTGAGCGAGGGCGTGCAAGATTCCGAATACCGCAAGCGACAGGCCGATCATCGTCGCGCTC
CAGCGAAAGCGGTCCTCTCCGAAAATGACCCAGAGCGCTGCCGGCACCTGTCCTACGAGTTGCATGATAA
AGAAGACAGTCATAAGTGCGGCGACGATAGTCATGCCCCGCGCCCACCGGAAGGAGCTGACTGGGTTGAA
GGCTCTCAAGGGCATCGGTCGAGATCCGGGCTTATCGACTGCACGGTGCACCAATGCTTCTGGCGTCAGG
CAGCCATCGGAAGCTGTGGTATGGCTGTGCAGGTCGTAAATCACTGCATAATTCGTGTCGCTCAAGGCGC
ACTCCCGTTCTGGATAATGTTTTTTGCGCCGACATCATAACGGTTCTGGCAAATATTCTGAAATGAGCTG
ACC
